Addgene plasmid #78691: BC-A1-004
Purpose: A strong promoter drives the expression of wild type luxR, which regulates expression of GFP under the control of a weak RBS.
Depositing lab: Brian Chow. Depositing organization: University of Pennsylvania. Publication: Toolbox for Exploring Modular Gene Regulation in Synthetic Biology Training. Magaraci MS, Bermudez JG, Yogish D, Pak DH, Mollov V, Tycko J, Issadore D, Mannickarottu SG, Chow BY. ACS Synth Biol. 2016 Apr 25. 10.1021/acssynbio.6b00057 PubMed 27111289.
Backbone
  Vector backbone: pSB1C3
  Backbone manufacturer: Registry of Standardized Biological Parts
  Backbone size w/o insert (bp): 2047
  Total vector size (bp): 4098
  Vector type: Synthetic Biology
Growth in bacteria
  Bacterial resistance: Chloramphenicol, 25 μg/mL
  Growth temperature: 37°C
  Growth strain: NEB Turbo
  Growth instructions: Reporter gene expression can also be assayed at room temperature (~25C).
  Copy number: High Copy
Gene/Insert
  Gene/Insert name: BBa_J23100-BBa_B0034-luxR-Terminator-pLux-BBa_B0033-GFP-Terminator
  Species: Synthetic
  Insert size (bp): 2051
  Cloning method: Gibson Cloning
  Sequencing primers: 5′ tgccacctgacgtctaagaa (VF2); 3′ attaccgcctttgagtgagc (VR)
Terms and licenses: Academic/Nonprofit Terms; Industry Terms: Not Available to Industry
How to cite: BC-A1-004 was a gift from Brian Chow (Addgene plasmid # 78691 ; http://n2t.net/addgene:78691 ; RRID:Addgene_78691)
