[The description below was written by a language model from this plasmid's Addgene catalogue record and pLannotate feature annotations shown in this document.]
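Description:
BC-A1-004 is a synthetic-biology plasmid built on the pSB1C3 backbone from the Registry of Standard Biological Parts, intended for use in E. coli. It replicates from a high-copy ColE1/pUC-type origin and is selected with chloramphenicol through a cat gene driven by its own promoter. Several terminators flank the cloning region and the marker (lambda t0, a his operon terminator and a putative bacterial terminator), insulating the insert from backbone transcription. The catalogue gives a total size of about 4.1 kb, split roughly evenly between backbone and insert, and the sequenced record is a few bases shorter.

The insert, assembled by Gibson cloning, is a two-unit LuxR-based regulatory circuit. In the first unit, the strong constitutive Anderson promoter BBa_J23100 and the ribosome binding site BBa_B0034 express wild-type luxR from Aliivibrio fischeri, followed by a double terminator (rrnB T1 plus T7Te). The automated annotation labels this promoter as a fragment of the closely related J23119, which likely reflects sequence similarity within the promoter family. In the second unit, the pLux promoter, which LuxR regulates upon binding its acyl-homoserine lactone autoinducer, drives GFP through the weak ribosome binding site BBa_B0033, again ending in the rrnB T1/T7Te pair. The pLux promoter and the ribosome binding sites are not annotated in the feature table. The reporter reading frame is labelled there as a different fluorescent protein (hfriFP), whereas the catalogue states GFP.

The plasmid belongs to a modular toolbox designed for synthetic biology teaching, in which promoter and RBS strengths are varied so that their effects on inducible reporter output can be compared. This variant pairs high regulator expression with weak reporter translation.
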