Features (pLannotate 1.2.2; 13 found; start..end, strand, type, name):
      1..714     +  CDS            hfriFP: hfriFP is a fluorescent protein published in 2013, derived from Herbaspirillum frisingense.
    768..839     +  terminator     rrnB T1 terminator: transcription terminator T1 from the E. coli rrnB gene
    855..882     +  terminator     T7Te terminator: phage T7 early transcription terminator
    904..961     +  terminator     his operon terminator: This putative transcriptin terminator from the E. coli his operon has a 2-bp deletion introduced during synthesis. Its efficiency has not been determined.
   1156..1744    -  rep_origin     ori: high-copy-number ColE1/pMB1/pBR322/pUC origin of replication
   1927..2021    -  terminator     lambda t0 terminator: transcription terminator from phage lambda
   2045..2701    -  CDS            cat: CAT_ECOLX - Experimental evidence at protein level: Swiss-Prot protein existence level 1. This enzyme is an effector of chloramphenicol resistance in bacteria. From Escherichia coli. This protein is used as a marker in many commonly used cloning vectors, such as pACYC184.
   2702..2799    -  promoter       cat promoter: promoter of the E. coli cat gene encoding chloramphenicol acetyltransferase
   2885..2928    -  terminator     bacterial terminator: putative bacterial transcription terminator
   2938..2962    +  promoter       J23119(SpeI) promoter (fragment): bacterial promoter (Registry of Standard Biological Parts BBa J23119) modified to end with an SpeI site
   2997..3746    +  CDS            luxR: LUXR_ALIFS - Experimental evidence at protein level: Swiss-Prot protein existence level 1. Transcriptional activator of the bioluminescence operon. Binds to the OHHL autoinducer. From Aliivibrio fischeri (Vibrio fischeri).
   3802..3873    +  terminator     rrnB T1 terminator: transcription terminator T1 from the E. coli rrnB gene
   3889..3916    +  terminator     T7Te terminator: phage T7 early transcription terminator
>Addgene plasmid #78691 | BC-A1-004 | addgene full sequence | sequence record 171048 | Addgene NGS Result
ATGCGTAAAGGAGAAGAACTTTTCACTGGAGTTGTCCCAATTCTTGTTGAATTAGATGGTGATGTTAATG
GGCACAAATTTTCTGTCAGTGGAGAGGGTGAAGGTGATGCAACATACGGAAAACTTACCCTTAAATTTAT
TTGCACTACTGGAAAACTACCTGTTCCATGGCCAACACTTGTCACTACTTTCGGTTATGGTGTTCAATGC
TTTGCGAGATACCCAGATCACATGAAACAGCATGACTTTTTCAAGAGTGCCATGCCCGAAGGTTATGTAC
AGGAAAGAACTATATTTTTCAAAGATGACGGGAACTACAAGACACGTGCTGAAGTCAAGTTTGAAGGTGA
TACCCTTGTTAATAGAATCGAGTTAAAAGGTATTGATTTTAAAGAAGATGGAAACATTCTTGGACACAAA
TTGGAATACAACTATAACTCACACAATGTATACATCATGGCAGACAAACAAAAGAATGGAATCAAAGTTA
ACTTCAAAATTAGACACAACATTGAAGATGGAAGCGTTCAACTAGCAGACCATTATCAACAAAATACTCC
AATTGGCGATGGCCCTGTCCTTTTACCAGACAACCATTACCTGTCCACACAATCTGCCCTTTCGAAAGAT
CCCAACGAAAAGAGAGACCACATGGTCCTTCTTGAGTTTGTAACAGCTGCTGGGATTACACATGGCATGG
ATGAACTATACAAATAATAATCTAGACACTGATAGTGCTAGTGTAGATCACTACTAGAGCCAGGCATCAA
ATAAAACGAAAGGCTCAGTCGAAAGACTGGGCCTTTCGTTTTATCTGTTGTTTGTCGGTGAACGCTCTCT
ACTAGAGTCACACTGGCTCACCTTCGGGTGGGCCTTTCTGCGTTTATACCCGGGTACTAGAGGTCCGGCA
AAAAAGGGCAAGGTGTCACCACCCTGCCCTTTTTCTTTAAAACCGAAAAGATTACTTCGCGTTATGCAGG
CTTCCTCGCTCACTGACTCGCTGCGCTCGGTCGTTCGGCTGCGGCGAGCGGTATCAGCTCACTCAAAGGC
GGTAATACGGTTATCCACAGAATCAGGGGATAACGCAGGAAAGAACATGTGAGCAAAAGGCCAGCAAAAG
GCCAGGAACCGTAAAAAGGCCGCGTTGCTGGCGTTTTTCCACAGGCTCCGCCCCCCTGACGAGCATCACA
AAAATCGACGCTCAAGTCAGAGGTGGCGAAACCCGACAGGACTATAAAGATACCAGGCGTTTCCCCCTGG
AAGCTCCCTCGTGCGCTCTCCTGTTCCGACCCTGCCGCTTACCGGATACCTGTCCGCCTTTCTCCCTTCG
GGAAGCGTGGCGCTTTCTCATAGCTCACGCTGTAAGTATCTCAGTTCGGTGTAGGTCGTTCGCTCCAAGC
TGGGCTGTGTGCACGAACCCCCCGTTCAGCCCGACCGCTGCGCCTTATCCGGTAACTATCGTCTTGAGTC
CAACCCGGTAAGACACGACTTATCGCCACTGGCAGCAGCCACTGGTAACAGGATTAGCAGAGCGAGGTAT
GTAGGCGGTGCTACAGAGTTCTTGAAGTGGTGGCCTAACTACGGCTACACTAGAAGAACAGTATTTGGTA
TCTGCGCTCTGCTGAAGCCAGTTACCTTCGGAAAAAGAGTTGGTAGCTCTTGATCCGGCAAACAAACCAC
CGCTGGTAGCGGTGGTTTTTTTGTTTGCAAGCAGCAGATTACGCGCAGAAAAAAAGGATCTCAAGAAGAT
CCTTTGATCTTTTCTACGGGGTCAGACGCTCAGTGGAACGAAAACTCACGTTAAGGGATTTTGGTCATGA
GATTATCAAAAAGGATCTTCACCTAGATCCTTTTAAATTAAAAATGAAGTTTTAAATCAATCTAAAGTAT
ATATGAGTAAACTTGGTCTGACAGCTCGAGGCTTGGATTCTCACCAATAAAAAACGCCCGGCGGCAACCG
AGCGTTCTGAACAAATCCAGATGGAGTTCTGAGGTCATTACTGGATCTATCAACAGGAGTCCAAGCGAGC
TCGATATCAAATTACGCCCCGCCCTGCCACTCATCGCAGTACTGTTGTAATTCATTAAGCATTCTGCCGA
CATGGAAGCCATCACAAACGGCATGATGAACCTGAATCGCCAGCGGCATCAGCACCTTGTCGCCTTGCGT
ATAATATTTGCCCATGGTGAAAACGGGGGCGAAGAAGTTGTCCATATTGGCCACGTTTAAATCAAAACTG
GTGAAACTCACCCAGGGATTGGCTGAGACGAAAAACATATTCTCAATAAACCCTTTAGGGAAATAGGCCA
GGTTTTCACCGTAACACGCCACATCTTGCGAATATATGTGTAGAAACTGCCGGAAATCGTCGTGGTATTC
ACTCCAGAGCGATGAAAACGTTTCAGTTTGCTCATGGAAAACGGTGTAACAAGGGTGAACACTATCCCAT
ATCACCAGCTCACCGTCTTTCATTGCCATACGAAATTCCGGATGAGCATTCATCAGGCGGGCAAGAATGT
GAATAAAGGCCGGATAAAACTTGTGCTTATTTTTCTTTACGGTCTTTAAAAAGGCCGTAATATCCAGCTG
AACGGTCTGGTTATAGGTACATTGAGCAACTGACTGAAATGCCTCAAAATGTTCTTTACGATGCCATTGG
GATATATCAACGGTGGTATATCCAGTGATTTTTTTCTCCATTTTAGCTTCCTTAGCTCCTGAAAATCTCG
ATAACTCAAAAAATACGCCCGGTAGTGATCTTATTTCATTATGGTGAAAGTTGGAACCTCTTACGTGCCC
GATCAACTCGAGTGCCACCTGACGTCTAAGAAACCATTATTATCATGACATTAACCTATAAAAATAGGCG
TATCACGAGGCAGAATTTCAGATAAAAAAAATCCTTAGCTTTCGCTAAGGATGATTTCTGGCTGCAGTTG
ACGGCTAGCTCAGTCCTAGGTACAGTGCTAGCGGATCCAAAGAGGAGAAAGAATTCATGAAAAACATAAA
TGCCGACGACACATACAGAATAATTAATAAAATTAAAGCGTGTAGAAGCAATAATGATATTAATCAATGC
TTATCTGATATGACTAAAATGGTACATTGTGAATATTATTTACTCGCGATCATTTATCCTCATTCTATGG
TTAAATCTGATATTTCAATCCTAGATAATTACCCTAAAAAATGGAGGCAATATTATGATGACGCTAATTT
AATAAAATATGATCCTATAGTAGATTATTCTAACTCCAATCATTCACCAATTAATTGGAATATATTTGAA
AACAATGCTGTAAATAAAAAATCTCCAAATGTAATTAAAGAAGCGAAAACATCAGGTCTTATCACTGGGT
TTAGTTTCCCTATTCATACGGCTAACAATGGCTTCGGAATGCTTAGTTTTGCACATTCAGAAAAAGACAA
CTATATAGATAGTTTATTTTTACATGCGTGTATGAACATACCATTAATTGTTCCTTCTCTAGTTGATAAT
TATCGAAAAATAAATATAGCAAATAATAAATCAAACAACGATTTAACCAAAAGAGAAAAAGAATGTTTAG
CGTGGGCATGCGAAGGAAAAAGCTCTTGGGATATTTCAAAAATATTAGGTTGCAGTGAGCGTACTGTCAC
TTTCCATTTAACCAATGCGCAAATGAAACTCAATACAACAAACCGCTGCCAAAGTATTTCTAAAGCAATT
TTAACAGGAGCAATTGATTGCCCATACTTTAAAAATTAATAAGCGGCCGCCACTGATAGTGCTAGTGTAG
ATCACTACTAGAGCCAGGCATCAAATAAAACGAAAGGCTCAGTCGAAAGACTGGGCCTTTCGTTTTATCT
GTTGTTTGTCGGTGAACGCTCTCTACTAGAGTCACACTGGCTCACCTTCGGGTGGGCCTTTCTGCGTTTA
TAGGTACCTACTAGAGAGGTTCTGTTAAGTAACTGAACCCAATGTCGTTAGTGACGCTTACCTCTTAAGA
GGTCACTGACCTAACAAAGCTTACCTGTAGGATCGTACAGGTTTACGCAAGAAAATGGTTTGTTATAGTC
GAATAAAACTAGTTCACACAGGACTAGCAT
